Addgene plasmid #84128: pFGC5941-PacI-ath-STTM403
Purpose: target miRNA403 for destruction in Arabidopsis thaliana
Depositing lab: Guiliang Tang. Depositing organization: Michigan Technological University. Publication: Construction of short tandem target mimic (STTM) to block the functions of plant and animal microRNAs. Tang G, Yan J, Gu Y, Qiao M, Fan R, Mao Y, Tang X. Methods. 2012 Oct;58(2):118-25. doi: 10.1016/j.ymeth.2012.10.006. Epub 2012 Oct 23. PubMed 23098881.
Backbone
  Vector backbone: pFGC5941-PacI
  Backbone manufacturer: Guiliang Tang (Addgene plasmid # 44182)
  Backbone size w/o insert (bp): 8608
  Vector type: Plant Expression
  Selectable markers: Basta
Growth in bacteria
  Bacterial resistance: Chloramphenicol and Kanamycin, 25 & 50 μg/mL
  Growth temperature: 37°C
  Growth strain: DH5alpha
  Copy number: High Copy
Gene/Insert
  Gene/Insert name: STTM403
  Species: A. thaliana (mustard weed)
  Insert size (bp): 2846
  Promoter: 2x35S
  Cloning method: Restriction Enzyme; 5′ cloning site PacI (not destroyed); 3′ cloning site PacI (not destroyed)
  Sequencing primers: 5′ CACTATCCTTCGCAAGACCCTTCC; 3′ CAACACATGAGCGAAACCCTATAA
Terms and licenses: Academic/Nonprofit Terms; Industry Terms: Not Available to Industry
Depositor comments: The insert within this plasmid contains a 2x35S promoter, STTM, T35S and CmR.
How to cite: pFGC5941-PacI-ath-STTM403 was a gift from Guiliang Tang (Addgene plasmid # 84128 ; http://n2t.net/addgene:84128 ; RRID:Addgene_84128)
