[The description below was written by a language model from this plasmid's Addgene catalogue record and pLannotate feature annotations shown in this document.]
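Description:
pFGC5941-PacI-ath-STTM403 is a binary T-DNA plant expression vector built on the pFGC5941-PacI backbone and designed to knock down miR403 function in Arabidopsis thaliana using the short tandem target mimic (STTM) approach. The backbone carries the elements expected of an Agrobacterium binary vector: a high-copy ColE1/pBR322-type origin with a bom site for propagation in E. coli, the pVS1 oriV with RepA and StaA for replication and stable maintenance in Agrobacterium, and an aphA-3 kanamycin resistance gene outside the T-DNA. Nopaline-type left and right border repeats delimit the region transferred to the plant. It includes a bar (phosphinothricin acetyltransferase) gene under the mannopine synthase promoter and terminator, which gives Basta/glufosinate selection of transformants.

The payload is a cassette of about 2.8 kb inserted at a PacI site that is retained on both sides. According to the depositor it contains a 2x35S promoter, the STTM, a 35S terminator and a chloramphenicol resistance gene. The feature table is consistent with this, showing a partial plus a full CaMV 35S promoter (spanning the numbering origin of the circular map), a short unannotated interval where the STTM would lie, the CaMV poly(A) signal, and a cat gene. T7 and SP6 promoters and ori fragments around the cassette look like remnants of an intermediate cloning vector. The chloramphenicol marker allows dual kanamycin/chloramphenicol selection of bacteria carrying the insert. An STTM transcript carries two non-cleavable mimic binding sites for the target miRNA joined by a spacer, and it sequesters the miRNA and triggers its degradation. Strong constitutive expression in transgenic Arabidopsis is therefore used to study miR403 loss of function and derepression of its targets.
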