Features (pLannotate 1.2.2; 27 found; start..end, strand, type, name):
      1..346     +  promoter       CaMV 35S promoter: strong constitutive promoter from cauliflower mosaic virus
    298..344     +  promoter       minimal CaMV 35S promoter: minimal 35S promoter from cauliflower mosaic virus
    508..684     +  polyA_signal   CaMV poly(A) signal: cauliflower mosaic virus polyadenylation signal
   1246..1264    -  promoter       SP6 promoter: promoter for bacteriophage SP6 RNA polymerase
   1329..1988    -  CDS            CmR: chloramphenicol acetyltransferase; cat; confers resistance to chloramphenicol
   1989..2025    -  promoter       cat promoter (fragment): promoter of the E. coli cat gene encoding chloramphenicol acetyltransferase
   2025..2053    -  promoter       tet promoter: E. coli promoter for tetracycline efflux protein gene
   2115..2283    -  rep_origin     ori (fragment): high-copy-number ColE1/pMB1/pBR322/pUC origin of replication
   2328..2708    +  promoter       MAS promoter: mannopine synthase promoter (Velten et al., 1984)
   2714..3262    +  CDS            bar: PAT_STRHY - Experimental evidence at protein level: Swiss-Prot protein existence level 1. Inactivates phosphinothricin (PPT) by transfer of an acetyl group from acetyl CoA. Can also acetylate demethylphosphinothricin but not PTT or glutamate. This enzyme is an effector of phosphinothricin tripeptide (PTT or bialaphos) resistance. From Streptomyces hygroscopicus. Introduced by genetic manipulation and expressed in glufosinate-tolerant maize by Dekalb Genetics.
   3275..3527    +  terminator     MAS terminator: mannopine synthase terminator
   3613..3637    -  misc_feature   LB T-DNA repeat: left border repeat from nopaline C58 T-DNA
   4062..4856    +  CDS            KanR: aminoglycoside phosphotransferase; aphA-3; confers resistance to kanamycin
   4943..5531    +  rep_origin     ori: high-copy-number ColE1/pMB1/pBR322/pUC origin of replication
   5717..5857    -  misc_feature   bom: basis of mobility region from pBR322
   5959..5998    -  CDS            rop (fragment): Rop protein, which maintains plasmids at low copy number; rop
   6201..6395    -  rep_origin     pVS1 oriV: origin of replication for the Pseudomonas plasmid pVS1 (Heeb et al., 2000)
   6461..7534    -  CDS            pVS1 RepA: replication protein from the Pseudomonas plasmid pVS1 (Heeb et al., 2000)
   7963..8592    -  CDS            pVS1 StaA: stability protein from the Pseudomonas plasmid pVS1 (Heeb et al., 2000)
   9152..9553    -  CDS            Y4CG_SINFN (fragment): Protein inferred from homology: Swiss-Prot protein existence level 3. From Sinorhizobium fredii (strain NBRC 101917 / NGR234).
   9893..9917    -  misc_feature   RB T-DNA repeat: right border repeat from nopaline C58 T-DNA
   9983..10137   -  CDS            lacZα (fragment): LacZα fragment of β-galactosidase; lacZ fragment
  10140..10160   -  misc_feature   MCS (fragment): pUC18/19 multiple cloning site
  10161..10868   -  terminator     OCS terminator: octopine synthase terminator
  10901..10942   -  rep_origin     ori (fragment): high-copy-number ColE1/pMB1/pBR322/pUC origin of replication
  11047..11065   +  promoter       T7 promoter: promoter for bacteriophage T7 RNA polymerase
  11134..11422   +  promoter       CaMV 35S promoter (fragment): strong constitutive promoter from cauliflower mosaic virus
>Addgene plasmid #84128 | pFGC5941-PacI-ath-STTM403 | addgene full sequence | sequence record 167288 | Addgene NGS Result
TGAGACTTTTCAACAAAGGGTAATTTCGGGAAACCTCCTCGGATTCCATTGCCCAGCTATCTGTCACCTC
ATCGAAAGGACAGTAGAAAAGGAAGGTGGCTCCTACAAATGCCATCATTGCGATAAAGGAAAGGCTATCA
TTCAAGATGCCTCTGCCGACAGTGGTCCCAAAGATGGACCCCCACCCACGAGGAGCATCGTGGAAAAAGA
AGACGTTCCAACCACGTCTTCAAAGCAAGTGGATTGATGTGACATCTCCACTGACATAAGGGATGACGCA
CAACCCCACTATCCTTCGCAAGACCCTTCCTCTATATAAGGAAGTTCATTTCATTTGGAGAGGACAGCCC
AAGCTTCGAGTTTGTGCCTAGTGAATCTAAGTTGTTGTTGTTATGGTCTAATTTAAATATGGTCTAAAGA
AGAAGAATAATTAGATTCAACTAGCACAAAACAGAATTCGGTACGCTGAAATCACCAGTCTCTCTCTACA
AATCTATCTCTCTCTATTTTCTCCATAAATAATGTGTGAGTAGTTTCCCGATAAGGGAAATTAGGGTTCT
TATAGGGTTTCGCTCATGTGTTGAGCATATAAGAAACCCTTAGTATGTATTTGTATTTGTAAAATACTTC
TATCAATAAAATTTCTAATTCCTAAAACCAAAATCCAGTACTAAGATCCAGATCTCCTAAAGTCCCTATA
GATCTTTGTCGTGAATATAAACCAGACACGAGACGACTAGACCTGGAGCCCAGACGCCGTTCGAAGCTAG
AAGTACCGCTTAGGCAGGAGGCCGTTAGGGAAAAGATGCTAAGGCAGGGTTGGTTACGTTGACTCCCCCG
TAGGTTTGGTTTAAATATGATGAAGTGGACGGAAGGAAGGAGGAAGACAAGGAAGGATAAGGTTGCAGGC
CCTGTGCAAGGTAAGAAGATGGAAATTTGATAGAGGTACGCTACTATACTTATACTATACGCTAAGGGAA
TGATTGTATTTATACCCTATACCCCCTAATAACCCCTTATCAATTTAAGAAATAATCCGCATAAGCCCCC
GCTTAAAAATTGGTATCAGAGCCATGAATAGGTCTATGACCAAAACTCAAGAGGATAAAACCTCACCAAA
ATACGAAAGAGTCCTTAACTCTAAAGATAAAAGATCTTTCAAGATCAAAACTAGTTCCCTCACACCGGTG
ACGGGGATCGCATGCGACCTCTAGACCATCACATTGGAGCTTCAGCTGCTCGAGTTCTATAGTGTCACCT
AAATCGTATGTGTATGATACATAAGGTTATGTATTAATTGTAGCCGCGTTCTTACGTCGACGTACCAATT
ACGCCCCGCCCTGTCACTCATCGCAGTACTGTTGTAATTCATTAAGCATTCTGCCGACATGGAAGCCATC
ACAAACGGCATGATGAACCTGAATCGCCAGCGGCATCAGCACCTTGTCGCCTTGCGTATAATATTTGCCC
ATGGTGAAAACGGGGGCGAAGAAGTTGTCCATATTGGCCACGTTTAAATCAAAACTGGTGAAACTCACCC
AGGGATTGGCTGAGACGAAAAACATATTCTCAATAAACCCTTTAGGGAAATAGGCCAGGTTTTCACCGTA
ACACGCCACATCTTGCGAATATATGTGTAGAAACTGCCGGAAATCGTCGTGGTATTCACTCCAGAGCGAT
GAAAACGTTTCAGTTTGCTCATGGGAAACGGTGTAACAAGGGTGAACACTATCCCATATTACCAGCTCAC
CGTCTTTCATTGCCATACGGAACTCCGGATGAGCATTCATCAGGCGGGCAAGAATGTGAATAAAGGCCGG
ATAAAACTTGTGCTTATTTTTCTTTACGGTCTTTAAAAAGGCCGTAATATCCAGCTGAACGGTCTGGTTA
TAGGTACATTGAGCAACTGACTGAAATGCCTCAAAATGTTCTTTACGATGCCATTGGGATATATCAACGG
TGGTATATCCAGTGATTTCTTTCTCCATTTTAGCTTCCTTAGCTCCTGAAAATCTCGATAACTCATTAAA
GCTTATCGATGATAAGCTGTCAAACATGAGAATTTAGCCCGCCTAATGAGCGGGCTTTTTGTTGTGATCC
GCGTTGCTGGCGTTTTTCCATAGGCTCCGCCCCCCTGACGAGCATCACAAAAATCGACGCTCAAGTCAGA
GGTGGCGAAACCCGACAGGACTATAAAGATACCAGGCGTTTCCCCCCTGGAAGCTCCCTCGTGCGCTCTC
CTGTTCCGACCCTGCCGCTTACCGGATACCTGTCCGCCTTTCTTAATTAACTCTCTAGACTCACCTAGGA
TCCATGAATTCTGAGATTTTTCAAATCAGTGCGCAAGACGTGACGTAAGTATCCGAGTCAGTTTTTATTT
TTCTACTAATTTGGTCGTTTATTTCGGCGTGTAGGACATGGCAACCGGGCCTGAATTTCGCGGGTATTCT
GTTTCTATTCCAACTTTTTCTTGATCCGCAGCCATTAACGACTTTTGAATAGATACGCTGACACGCCAAG
CCTCGCTAGTCAAAAGTGTACCAAACAACGCTTTACAGCAAGAACGGAATGCGCGTGACGCTCGCGGTGA
CGCCATTTCGCCTTTTCAGAAATGGATAAATAGCCTTGCTTCCTATTATATCTTCCCAAATTACCAATAC
ATTACACTAGCATCTGAATTTCATAACCAATCTCGATACACCAAATCGAATCGATGAGCCCAGAACGACG
CCCGGCCGACATCCGCCGTGCCACCGAGGCGGACATGCCGGCGGTCTGCACCATCGTCAACCACTACATC
GAGACAAGCACGGTCAACTTCCGTACCGAGCCGCAGGAACCGCAGGAGTGGACGGACGACCTCGTCCGTC
TGCGGGAGCGCTATCCCTGGCTCGTCGCCGAGGTGGACGGCGAGGTCGCCGGCATCGCCTACGCGGGCCC
CTGGAAGGCACGCAACGCCTACGACTGGACGGCCGAGTCGACCGTGTACGTCTCCCCCCGCCACCAGCGG
ACGGGACTGGGCTCCACGCTCTACACCCACCTGCTGAAGTCCCTGGAGGCACAGGGCTTCAAGAGCGTGG
TCGCTGTCATCGGGCTGCCCAACGACCCGAGCGTGCGCATGCACGAGGCGCTCGGATATGCCCCCCGCGG
CATGCTGCGGGCGGCCGGCTTCAAGCACGGGAACTGGCATGACGTGGGTTTCTGGCAGCTGGACTTCAGC
CTGCCGGTACCGCCCCGTCCGGTCCTGCCCGTCACCGAGATTTGACTGCAGAATCTTGGACTCCCATGTT
GGCAAAGGCAACCAAACAAACAATGAATGATCCGCTCCTGCATATGGGGCGGTTTGAGTATTTCAACTGC
CATTTGGGCTGAATTGAAGACATGCTCCTGTCAGAAATTCCGTGATCTTACTCAATATTCAGTAATCTCG
GCCAATATCCTAAATGTGCGTGGCTTTATCTGTCTTTGTATTGTTTCATCAATTCATGTAACGTTTGCTT
TTCTTATGAATTTTCAAATAAATTATCAGATCCGAGCTCGAATTAATTCGGCGTTAATTCAGTACATTAA
AAACGTCCGCAATGTGTTATTAAGTTGTCTAAGCGTCAATTTGTTTACACCACAATATATCCTGCCACCA
GCCAGCCAACAGCTCCCCGACCGGCAGCTCGGCACAAAATCACCACTCGATACAGGCAGCCCATCAGTCC
GGGACGGCGTCAGCGGGAGAGCCGTTGTAAGGCGGCAGACTTTGCTCATGTTACCGATGCTATTCGGAAG
AACGGCAACTAAGCTGCCGGGTTTGAAACACGGATGATCTCGCGGAGGGTAGCATGTTGATTGTAACGAT
GACAGAGCGTTGCTGCCTGTGATCACCGCGGTTTCAAAATCGGCTCCGTCGATACTATGTTATACGCCAA
CTTTGAAAACAACTTTGAAAAAGCTGTTTTCTGGTATTTAAGGTTTTAGAATGCAAGGAACAGTGAATTG
GAGTTCGTCTTGTTATAATTAGCTTCTTGGGGTATCTTTAAATACTGTAGAAAAGAGGAAGGAAATAATA
AATGGCTAAAATGAGAATATCACCGGAATTGAAAAAACTGATCGAAAAATACCGCTGCGTAAAAGATACG
GAAGGAATGTCTCCTGCTAAGGTATATAAGCTGGTGGGAGAAAATGAAAACCTATATTTAAAAATGACGG
ACAGCCGGTATAAAGGGACCACCTATGATGTGGAACGGGAAAAGGACATGATGCTATGGCTGGAAGGAAA
GCTGCCTGTTCCAAAGGTCCTGCACTTTGAACGGCATGATGGCTGGAGCAATCTGCTCATGAGTGAGGCC
GATGGCGTCCTTTGCTCGGAAGAGTATGAAGATGAACAAAGCCCTGAAAAGATTATCGAGCTGTATGCGG
AGTGCATCAGGCTCTTTCACTCCATCGACATATCGGATTGTCCCTATACGAATAGCTTAGACAGCCGCTT
AGCCGAATTGGATTACTTACTGAATAACGATCTGGCCGATGTGGATTGCGAAAACTGGGAAGAAGACACT
CCATTTAAAGATCCGCGCGAGCTGTATGATTTTTTAAAGACGGAAAAGCCCGAAGAGGAACTTGTCTTTT
CCCACGGCGACCTGGGAGACAGCAACATCTTTGTGAAAGATGGCAAAGTAAGTGGCTTTATTGATCTTGG
GAGAAGCGGCAGGGCGGACAAGTGGTATGACATTGCCTTCTGCGTCCGGTCGATCAGGGAGGATATCGGG
GAAGAACAGTATGTCGAGCTATTTTTTGACTTACTGGGGATCAAGCCTGATTGGGAGAAAATAAAATATT
ATATTTTACTGGATGAATTGTTTTAGTACCTAGAATGCATGACCAAAATCCCTTAACGTGAGTTTTCGTT
CCACTGAGCGTCAGACCCCGTAGAAAAGATCAAAGGATCTTCTTGAGATCCTTTTTTTCTGCGCGTAATC
TGCTGCTTGCAAACAAAAAAACCACCGCTACCAGCGGTGGTTTGTTTGCCGGATCAAGAGCTACCAACTC
TTTTTCCGAAGGTAACTGGCTTCAGCAGAGCGCAGATACCAAATACTGTCCTTCTAGTGTAGCCGTAGTT
AGGCCACCACTTCAAGAACTCTGTAGCACCGCCTACATACCTCGCTCTGCTAATCCTGTTACCAGTGGCT
GCTGCCAGTGGCGATAAGTCGTGTCTTACCGGGTTGGACTCAAGACGATAGTTACCGGATAAGGCGCAGC
GGTCGGGCTGAACGGGGGGTTCGTGCACACAGCCCAGCTTGGAGCGAACGACCTACACCGAACTGAGATA
CCTACAGCGTGAGCTATGAGAAAGCGCCACGCTTCCCGAAGGGAGAAAGGCGGACAGGTATCCGGTAAGC
GGCAGGGTCGGAACAGGAGAGCGCACGAGGGAGCTTCCAGGGGGAAACGCCTGGTATCTTTATAGTCCTG
TCGGGTTTCGCCACCTCTGACTTGAGCGTCGATTTTTGTGATGCTCGTCAGGGGGGCGGAGCCTATGGAA
AAACGCCAGCAACGCGGCCTTTTTACGGTTCCTGGCCTTTTGCTGGCCTTTTGCTCACATGTTCTTTCCT
GCGTTATCCCCTGATTCTGTGGATAACCGTATTACCGCCTTTGAGTGAGCTGATACCGCTCGCCGCAGCC
GAACGACCGAGCGCAGCGAGTCAGTGAGCGAGGAAGCGGAAGAGCGCCTGATGCGGTATTTTCTCCTTAC
GCATCTGTGCGGTATTTCACACCGCATATGGTGCACTCTCAGTACAATCTGCTCTGATGCCGCATAGTTA
AGCCAGTATACACTCCGCTATCGCTACGTGACTGGGTCATGGCTGCGCCCCGACACCCGCCAACACCCGC
TGACGCGCCCTGACGGGCTTGTCTGCTCCCGGCATCCGCTTACAGACAAGCTGTGACCGTCTCCGGGAGC
TGCATGTGTCAGAGGTTTTCACCGTCATCACCGAAACGCGCGAGGCAGGGTGCCTTGATGTGGGCGCCGG
CGGTCGAGTGGCGACGGCGCGGCTTGTCCGCGCCCTGGTAGATTGCCTGGCCGTAGGCCAGCCATTTTTG
AGCGGCCAGCGGCCGCGATAGGCCGACGCGAAGCGGCGGGGCGTAGGGAGCGCAGCGACCGAAGGGTAGG
CGCTTTTTGCAGCTCTTCGGCTGTGCGCTGGCCAGACAGTTATGCACAGGCCAGGCGGGTTTTAAGAGTT
TTAATAAGTTTTAAAGAGTTTTAGGCGGAAAAATCGCCTTTTTTCTCTTTTATATCAGTCACTTACATGT
GTGACCGGTTCCCAATGTACGGCTTTGGGTTCCCAATGTACGGGTTCCGGTTCCCAATGTACGGCTTTGG
GTTCCCAATGTACGTGCTATCCACAGGAAAGAGACCTTTTCGACCTTTTTCCCCTGCTAGGGCAATTTGC
CCTAGCATCTGCTCCGTACATTAGGAACCGGCGGATGCTTCGCCCTCGATCAGGTTGCGGTAGCGCATGA
CTAGGATCGGGCCAGCCTGCCCCGCCTCCTCCTTCAAATCGTACTCCGGCAGGTCATTTGACCCGATCAG
CTTGCGCACGGTGAAACAGAACTTCTTGAACTCTCCGGCGCTGCCACTGCGTTCGTAGATCGTCTTGAAC
AACCATCTGGCTTCTGCCTTGCCTGCGGCGCGGCGTGCCAGGCGGTAGAGAAAACGGCCGATGCCGGGAT
CGATCAAAAAGTAATCGGGGTGAACCGTCAGCACGTCCGGGTTCTTGCCTTCTGTGATCTCGCGGTACAT
CCAATCAGCTAGCTCGATCTCGATGTACTCCGGCCGCCCGGTTTCGCTCTTTACGATCTTGTAGCGGCTA
ATCAAGGCTTCACCCTCGGATACCGTCACCAGGCGGCCGTTCTTGGCCTTCTTCGTACGCTGCATGGCAA
CGTGCGTGGTGTTTAACCGAATGCAGGTTTCTACCAGGTCGTCTTTCTGCTTTCCGCCATCGGCTCGCCG
GCAGAACTTGAGTACGTCCGCAACGTGTGGACGGAACACGCGGCCGGGCTTGTCTCCCTTCCCTTCCCGG
TATCGGTTCATGGATTCGGTTAGATGGGAAACCGCCATCAGTACCAGGTCGTAATCCCACACACTGGCCA
TGCCGGCCGGCCCTGCGGAAACCTCTACGTGCCCGTCTGGAAGCTCGTAGCGGATCACCTCGCCAGCTCG
TCGGTCACGCTTCGACAGACGGAAAACGGCCACGTCCATGATGCTGCGACTATCGCGGGTGCCCACGTCA
TAGAGCATCGGAACGAAAAAATCTGGTTGCTCGTCGCCCTTGGGCGGCTTCCTAATCGACGGCGCACCGG
CTGCCGGCGGTTGCCGGGATTCTTTGCGGATTCGATCAGCGGCCGCTTGCCACGATTCACCGGGGCGTGC
TTCTGCCTCGATGCGTTGCCGCTGGGCGGCCTGCGCGGCCTTCAACTTCTCCACCAGGTCATCACCCAGC
GCCGCGCCGATTTGTACCGGGCCGGATGGTTTGCGACCGCTCACGCCGATTCCTCGGGCTTGGGGGTTCC
AGTGCCATTGCAGGGCCGGCAGGCAACCCAGCCGCTTACGCCTGGCCAACCGCCCGTTCCTCCACACATG
GGGCATTCCACGGCGTCGGTGCCTGGTTGTTCTTGATTTTCCATGCCGCCTCCTTTAGCCGCTAAAATTC
ATCTACTCATTTATTCATTTGCTCATTTACTCTGGTAGCTGCGCGATGTATTCAGATAGCAGCTCGGTAA
TGGTCTTGCCTTGGCGTACCGCGTACATCTTCAGCTTGGTGTGATCCTCCGCCGGCAACTGAAAGTTGAC
CCGCTTCATGGCTGGCGTGTCTGCCAGGCTGGCCAACGTTGCAGCCTTGCTGCTGCGTGCGCTCGGACGG
CCGGCACTTAGCGTGTTTGTGCTTTTGCTCATTTTCTCTTTACCTCATTAACTCAAATGAGTTTTGATTT
AATTTCAGCGGCCAGCGCCTGGACCTCGCGGGCAGCGTCGCCCTCGGGTTCTGATTCAAGAACGGTTGTG
CCGGCGGCGGCAGTGCCTGGGTAGCTCACGCGCTGCGTGATACGGGACTCAAGAATGGGCAGCTCGTACC
CGGCCAGCGCCTCGGCAACCTCACCGCCGATGCGCGTGCCTTTGATCGCCCGCGACACGACAAAGGCCGC
TTGTAGCCTTCCATCCGTGACCTCAATGCGCTGCTTAACCAGCTCCACCAGGTCGGCGGTGGCCCATATG
TCGTAAGGGCTTGGCTGCACCGGAATCAGCACGAAGTCGGCTGCCTTGATCGCGGACACAGCCAAGTCCG
CCGCCTGGGGCGCTCCGTCGATCACTACGAAGTCGCGCCGGCCGATGGCCTTCACGTCGCGGTCAATCGT
CGGGCGGTCGATGCCGACAACGGTTAGCGGTTGATCTTCCCGCACGGCCGCCCAATCGCGGGCACTGCCC
TGGGGATCGGAATCGACTAACAGAACATCGGCCCCGGCGAGTTGCAGGGCGCGGGCTAGATGGGTTGCGA
TGGTCGTCTTGCCTGACCCGCCTTTCTGGTTAAGTACAGCGATAACCTTCATGCGTTCCCCTTGCGTATT
TGTTTATTTACTCATCGCATCATATACGCAGCGACCGCATGACGCAAGCTGTTTTACTCAAATACACATC
ACCTTTTTAGACGGCGGCGCTCGGTTTCTTCAGCGGCCAAGCTGGCCGGCCAGGCCGCCAGCTTGGCATC
AGACAAACCGGCCAGGATTTCATGCAGCCGCACGGTTGAGACGTGCGCGGGCGGCTCGAACACGTACCCG
GCCGCGATCATCTCCGCCTCGATCTCTTCGGTAATGAAAAACGGTTCGTCCTGGCCGTCCTGGTGCGGTT
TCATGCTTGTTCCTCTTGGCGTTCATTCTCGGCGGCCGCCAGGGCGTCGGCCTCGGTCAATGCGTCCTCA
CGGAAGGCACCGCGCCGCCTGGCCTCGGTGGGCGTCACTTCCTCGCTGCGCTCAAGTGCGCGGTACAGGG
TCGAGCGATGCACGCCAAGCAGTGCAGCCGCCTCTTTCACGGTGCGGCCTTCCTGGTCGATCAGCTCGCG
GGCGTGCGCGATCTGTGCCGGGGTGAGGGTAGGGCGGGGGCCAAACTTCACGCCTCGGGCCTTGGCGGCC
TCGCGCCCGCTCCGGGTGCGGTCGATGATTAGGGAACGCTCGAACTCGGCAATGCCGGCGAACACGGTCA
ACACCATGCGGCCGGCCGGCGTGGTGGTGTCGGCCCACGGCTCTGCCAGGCTACGCAGGCCCGCGCCGGC
CTCCTGGATGCGCTCGGCAATGTCCAGTAGGTCGCGGGTGCTGCGGGCCAGGCGGTCTAGCCTGGTCACT
GTCACAACGTCGCCAGGGCGTAGGTGGTCAAGCATCCTGGCCAGCTCCGGGCGGTCGCGCCTGGTGCCGG
TGATCTTCTCGGAAAACAGCTTGGTGCAGCCGGCCGCGTGCAGTTCGGCCCGTTGGTTGGTCAAGTCCTG
GTCGTCGGTGCTGACGCGGGCATAGCCCAGCAGGCCAGCGGCGGCGCTCTTGTTCATGGCGTAATGTCTC
CGGTTCTAGTCGCAAGTATTCTACTTTATGCGACTAAAACACGCGACAAGAAAACGCCAGGAAAAGGGCA
GGGCGGCAGCCTGTCGCGTAACTTAGGACTTGTGCGACATGTCGTTTTCAGAAGACGGCTGCACTGAACG
TCAGAAGCCGACTGCACTATAGCAGCGGAGGGGTTGGATCAAAGTACTTTGATCCCGAGGGGAACCCTGT
GGTTGGCATGCACATACAAATGGACGAACGGATAAACCTTTTCACGCCCTTTTAAATATCCGATTATTCT
AATAAACGCTCTTTTCTCTTAGGTTTACCCGCCAATATATCCTGTCAAACACTGATAGTTTAAACTGAAG
GCGGGAAACGACAATCTGATCCAAGCTCAAGCTGCTCTAGCATTCGCCATTCAGGCTGCGCAACTGTTGG
GAAGGGCGATCGGTGCGGGCCTCTTCGCTATTACGCCAGCTGGCGAAAGGGGGATGTGCTGCAAGGCGAT
TAAGTTGGGTAACGCCAGGGTTTTCCCAGTCACGACGTTGTAAAACGACGGCCAGTGCCAAGCTTGCATG
CCTGCAGGTCCTGCTGAGCCTCGACATGTTGTCGCAAAATTCGCCCTGGACCCGCCCAACGATTTGTCGT
CACTGTCAAGGTTTGACCTGCACTTCATTTGGGGCCCACATACACCAAAAAAATGCTGCATAATTCTCGG
GGCAGCAAGTCGGTTACCCGGCCGCCGTGCTGGACCGGGTTGAATGGTGCCCGTAACTTTCGGTAGAGCG
GACGGCCAATACTCAACTTCAAGGAATCTCACCCATGCGCGCCGGCGGGGAACCGGAGTTCCCTTCAGTG
AGCGTTATTAGTTCGCCGCTCGGTGTGTCGTAGATACTAGCCCCTGGGGCACTTTTGAAATTTGAATAAG
ATTTATGTAATCAGTCTTTTAGGTTTGACCGGTTCTGCCGCTTTTTTTAAAATTGGATTTGTAATAATAA
AACGCAATTGTTTGTTATTGTGGCGCTCTATCATAGATGTCGCTATAAACCTATTCAGCACAATATATTG
TTTTCATTTTAATATTGTACATATAAGTAGTAGGGTACAATCAGTAAATTGAACGGAGAATATTATTCAT
AAAAATACGATAGTAACGGGTGATATATTCATTAGAATGAACCGAAACCGGCGGTAAGGATCTGAGCTAC
ACATGCTCAGGTTTTTTACAACGTGCACAACAGAATTGAAAGCAAATATCATGCGATCATAGGCGTCTCG
CATATCTCATTAAAGCAGGACTCTAGGGACTAGTCCCGGGTCTTAATTAAGTTTGCAAGCAGCAGATTAC
GCGCAGAAAAAAAGGATCTCAAGGAGATCCTTTGGATCACAAAAAAAAAGCCCGCTCATTAGGCGGGTTA
AATTCCCGGGTACTGCAGCCGATTCATTAATGCAGGTTAACCTGGCTTATCGAAATTAATACGACTCACT
ATAGGGAGACCGGCAGATCTGATCCCTACTCCAAAAATGTCAAAGATACAGTCTCAGAAGACCAAAGGGC
TATTGAGACTTTTCAACAAAGGGTAATTTCGGGAAACCTCCTCGGATTCCATTGCCCAGCTATCTGTCAC
TTCATCGAAAGGACAGTGGAAAAGGAAGGTGGCTCCTACAAATGCCATCATTGCGATAAAGGAAAGGCTA
TCATTCAAGATGCCTCTGCCGACAGTGGTCCCAAAGATGGACCCCCACCCACGAGGAGCATCGTGGGAAA
AGAAGACGTTCCAACCACGTCTTCAAAGCAAGTGGATTGATGTGACATCTCCACTGACGTAAGGGATGAC
GCACAATCCCACCCCTACTCCAAAAATGTCAAAGATACTGTCTCAGAAGACCAAAAGGCTAT
