>Addgene plasmid #84128 | pFGC5941-PacI-ath-STTM403 | depositor partial sequence | sequence record 160684 | STTM
CGAGTTTGTGCCTAGTGAATCTAAGTTGTTGTTGTTATGGTCTAATTTAAATATGGTCTAAAGAAGAAGA
ATAATTAGATTCAACTAGCACAAAACA
